Addgene plasmid #145861: pAc5.1C-Fluc-CG4332_A
Purpose: Insect Expression of CG4332-3UTR
Depositing lab: Elisa Izaurralde. Depositing organization: Max Planck Institute for Developmental Biology.
Backbone
  Vector backbone: Unknown
  Vector type: Insect Expression
Growth in bacteria
  Bacterial resistance: Ampicillin, 100 μg/mL
  Growth temperature: 37°C
  Growth strain: DH5alpha
  Copy number: Low Copy
Gene/Insert
  Gene/Insert name: CG4332-3UTR
  Species: D. melanogaster (fly)
  Entrez Gene: CG4332 (a.k.a. Dmel\CG4332)
  Cloning method: Unknown
Terms and licenses: Academic/Nonprofit Terms; Industry Terms: Not Available to Industry
Depositor comments: Plasmids from this collection were made available to the research community and donated after the lab closed. Please note that the sequence provided by the depositing laboratory may be theoretical/predicted or based on Sanger sequencing results. There may be discrepancies between sequencing results obtained by Addgene and the depositor sequence. If an Addgene verified sequence is not available, please contact before placing your order to request that our lab fully sequence the plasmid.
How to cite: pAc5.1C-Fluc-CG4332_A was a gift from Elisa Izaurralde (Addgene plasmid # 145861 ; http://n2t.net/addgene:145861 ; RRID:Addgene_145861)
