[The description below was written by a language model from this plasmid's Addgene catalogue record and pLannotate feature annotations shown in this document.]
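Description:
pAc5.1C-Fluc-CG4332_A is an insect expression plasmid of about 7.1 kb that serves as a firefly luciferase reporter carrying the 3′ UTR of the Drosophila melanogaster gene CG4332. The catalogue lists the backbone as unknown, although the name points to a pAc5.1-type vector, which fits the annotated features. It is propagated in E. coli through a ColE1/pUC-type origin and selected with ampicillin via the β-lactamase gene and its own promoter. The origin is annotated as high-copy, whereas the catalogue entry describes the plasmid as low copy, and the record does not resolve this difference. A partial tetracycline efflux coding sequence is also annotated downstream of the reporter. It is only a fragment, most likely a backbone remnant, and should not be expected to confer resistance.

The expression cassette consists of the Drosophila actin 5C promoter, a strong constitutive promoter active in fly cell lines, driving the firefly luciferase open reading frame. The CG4332 3′ UTR insert is not annotated in the feature table. There is an unannotated stretch of roughly 500 nt between the end of the luciferase coding sequence and the tetracycline fragment, which is where a 3′ UTR would be expected, but the record does not confirm its exact position, and no polyadenylation signal is annotated. The meaning of the "_A" suffix is not stated.

Placing a 3′ UTR behind luciferase makes reporter output reflect post-transcriptional regulation acting through that UTR, such as effects on mRNA stability or translation. Constructs of this design are typically transfected into cultured Drosophila cells, though the record gives the purpose only as insect expression of the CG4332 3′ UTR. The depositor notes that the supplied sequence may be theoretical or based on Sanger reads.
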