Features (pLannotate 1.2.2; 6 found; start..end, strand, type, name):
     56..2568    +  promoter       Ac5 promoter: Drosophila melanogaster actin 5C promoter
   2594..4243    +  CDS            luciferase: firefly luciferase; luc
   4756..5226    +  CDS            TcR (fragment): tetracycline efflux protein; tet; confers resistance to tetracycline
   5270..5858    -  rep_origin     ori: high-copy-number ColE1/pMB1/pBR322/pUC origin of replication
   6029..6889    -  CDS            AmpR: β-lactamase; bla; confers resistance to ampicillin, carbenicillin, and related antibiotics
   6890..6994    -  promoter       AmpR promoter: bla
>Addgene plasmid #145861 | pAc5.1C-Fluc-CG4332_A | depositor full sequence | sequence record 288306 | Full Sequence
CTTCAAGGAATTAATTCTATATTCTAAAAACACAAATGATACTTCTAAAAAAAATCATGAATGGCATCAA
CTCTGAATCAAATCTTTGCAGATGCACCTACTTCTCATTTCCACTGTCACATCATTTTTCCAGATCTCGC
TGCCTGTTATGTGGCCCACAAACCAAGACACGTTTTATGGCCATTAAAGCTGGCTGATCGTCGCCAAACA
CCAAATACATATCAATATGTACATTCGAGAAAGAAGCGATCAAAGAAGCGTCTTCGGGCGAGTAGGAGAA
TGCGGAGGAGAAGGAGAACGAGCTGATCTAGTATCTCTCCACAATCCAATGCCAACTGACCAACTGGCCA
TATTCGGAGCAATTTGAAGCCAATTTCCATCGCCTGGCGATCGCTCCATTCTTGGCTATATGTTTTTCAC
CGTTCCCGGGGCCATTTTCAAAGACTCGTCGGTAAGATAAGATTGTGTCACTCGCTGTCTCTCTTCATTT
GTCGAAGAATGCTGAGGAATTTCGCGATGACGTCGGCGAGTATTTTGAAGAATGAGAATAATTTGTATTT
ATACGAAAATCAGTTAGTGGAATTTTCTACAAAAACATGTTATCTATAGATAATTTTGTTGCAAAATATG
TTGACTATGACAAAGATTGTATGTATATACCTTTAATGTATTCTCATTTTCTTATGTATTTATAATGGCA
ATGATGATACTGATGATATTTTAAGATGATGCCAGACCACAGGCTGATTTCTGCGTCTTTTGCCGAACGC
AGTGCATGTGCGGTTGTTGTTTTTTGGAATAGTTTCAATTTTCGGACTGTCCGCTTTGATTTCAGTTTCT
TGGCTTATTCAAAAAGCAAAGTAAAGCCAAAAAAGCGAGATGGCAATACCAAATGCGGCAAAACGGTAGT
GGAAGGAAAGGGGTGCGGGGCAGCGGAAGGAAGGGTGGGGCGGGGCGTGGCGGGGTCTGTGGCTGGGCGC
GACGTCACCGACGTTGGAGCCACTCCTTTGACCATGTGTGCGTGTGTGTATTATTCGTGTCTCGCCACTC
GCCGGTTGTTTTTTTCTTTTTATCTCGCTCTCTCTAGCGCCATCTCGTACGCATGCTCAACGCACCGCAT
GTTGCCGTGTCCTTTATGCGTCATTTTGGCTCGAAATAGGCAATTATTTAAACAAAGATTAGTCAACGAA
AACGCTAAAATAAATAAGTCTACAATATGGTTACTTATTGCCATGTGTGTGCAGCCAACGATAGCAACAA
AAGCAACAACACAGTGGCTTTCCCTCTTTCACTTTTTGTTTGCAAGCGCGTGCGAGCAAGACGGCACGAC
CGGCAAACGCAATTACGCTGACAAAGAGCAGACGAAGTTTTGGCCGAAAAACATCAAGGCGCCTGATACG
AATGCATTTGCAATAACAATTGCGATATTTAATATTGTTTATGAAGCTGTTTGACTTCAAAACACACAAA
AAAAAAAATAAAACAAATTATTTGAAAGAGAATTAGGAATCGGACAGCTTATCGTTACGGGCTAACAGCA
CACCGAGACGAAATAGCTTACCTGACGTCACAGCCTCTGGAAGAACTGCCGCCAAGCAGAGAGAGAGAGA
AAAAGAGGGAGAGCAGCTTAGACCGCATGTGCTTGTGTGTGAGGCGTCTCTCTCTTCGTCTCCTGTTTGC
GCAAACGCATAGACTGCACTGAGAAAATCGATTACCTATTTTTTATGAATGAATATTTGCACTATTACTA
TTCAAAACTATTAAGATAGCAATCACATTCAATAGCCAAATACTATACCACCTGAGCGATGCAACGAAAT
GATCAATTTGAGCAAAAATGCTGCATATTTAGGACGGCATCATTATAGAAATGCTTCTTGCTGTGTACTT
TTCTCTCGTCTGGCAGCTGTTTCGCCGTTATTGTTAAAACCGGCTTAAGTTAGGTGTGTTTTCTACGACT
AGTGATGCCCCTACTAGAAGATGTGTGTTGCACAAATGTCCCTGAATAACCAATTTGAAGTGCAGATAGC
AGTAAACGTAAGCTAATATGAATATTATTTAACTGTAATGTTTTAATATCGCTGGACATTACTAATAAAC
CCACTATAAACACATGTACATATGTATGTTTTGGCATACAATGAGTAGTTGGGGAAAAAATGTGTAAAAG
CACCGTGACCATCACAGCATAAAGATAACCAGCTGAAGTATCGAATATGAGTAACCCCCAAATTGAATCA
CATGCCGCAACTGATAGGACCCATGGAAGTACACTCTTCATGGCGATATACAAGACACACACAAGCACGA
ACACCCAGTTGCGGAGGAAATTCTCCGTAAATGAAAACCCAATCGGCGAACAATTCATACCCATATATGG
TAAAAGTTTTGAACGCGACTTGAGAGCGGAGAGCATTGCGGCTGATAAGGTTTTAGCGCTAAGCGGGCTT
TATAAAACGGGCTGCGGGACCAGTTTTCATATCACTACCGTTTGAGTTCTTGTGCTGTGTGGATACTCCT
CCCGACACAAAGCCGCTCCATCAGCCAGCAGTCGTCTAATCCAGAGACCCCGGATCGGGGTACCAACATG
GCCGAAGACGCCAAAAACATAAAGAAAGGCCCGGCACCATTCTATCCACTAGAGGATGGAACCGCTGGAG
AGCAACTGCATAAGGCTATGAAGAGATACGCCCTGGTTCCTGGAACAATTGCTTTTACAGATGCACATAT
CGAGGTGAACATCACGTACGCGGAATACTTCGAAATGTCCGTTCGGTTGGCAGAAGCTATGAAACGATAT
GGGCTGAATACAAATCACAGAATCGTCGTATGCAGTGAAAACTCTCTTCAATTCTTTATGCCGGTGTTGG
GCGCGTTATTTATCGGAGTTGCAGTTGCGCCCGCGAACGACATTTATAATGAACGTGAATTGCTCAACAG
TATGAACATTTCGCAGCCTACCGTAGTGTTTGTTTCCAAAAAGGGGTTGCAAAAAATTTTGAACGTGCAA
AAAAAATTACCAATAATCCAGAAAATTATTATCATGGATTCTAAAACGGATTACCAGGGATTTCAGTCGA
TGTACACGTTCGTCACATCTCATCTACCTCCCGGTTTTAATGAATACGATTTTGTACCAGAGTCCTTTGA
TCGTGACAAAACAATTGCACTGATAATGAACTCCTCTGGATCTACTGGGTTACCTAAGGGTGTGGCCCTT
CCGCATAGAACTGCCTGCGTCAGATTCTCGCATGCCAGAGATCCTATTTTTGGCAATCAAATCATTCCGG
ATACTGCGATTTTAAGTGTTGTTCCATTCCATCACGGTTTTGGAATGTTTACTACACTCGGATATTTGAT
ATGTGGATTTCGAGTCGTCTTAATGTATAGATTTGAAGAAGAGCTGTTTTTACGATCCCTTCAGGATTAC
AAAATTCAAAGTGCGTTGCTAGTACCAACCCTATTTTCATTCTTCGCCAAAAGCACTCTGATTGACAAAT
ACGATTTATCTAATTTACACGAAATTGCTTCTGGGGGCGCACCTCTTTCGAAAGAAGTCGGGGAAGCGGT
TGCAAAACGCTTCCATCTTCCAGGGATACGACAAGGATATGGGCTCACTGAGACTACATCAGCTATTCTG
ATTACACCCGAGGGGGATGATAAACCGGGCGCGGTCGGTAAAGTTGTTCCATTTTTTGAAGCGAAGGTTG
TGGATCTGGATACCGGGAAAACGCTGGGCGTTAATCAGAGAGGCGAATTATGTGTCAGAGGACCTATGAT
TATGTCCGGTTATGTAAACAATCCGGAAGCGACCAACGCCTTGATTGACAAGGATGGATGGCTACATTCT
GGAGACATAGCTTACTGGGACGAAGACGAACACTTCTTCATAGTTGACCGCTTGAAGTCTTTAATTAAAT
ACAAAGGGTATCAGGTGGCCCCCGCTGAATTGGAATCGATATTGTTACAACACCCCAACATCTTCGACGC
GGGCGTGGCAGGTCTTCCCGACGATGACGCCGGTGAACTTCCCGCCGCCGTTGTTGTTTTGGAGCACGGA
AAGACGATGACGGAAAAAGAGATCGTGGATTACGTCGCCAGTCAAGTAACAACCGCGAAAAAGTTGCGCG
GAGGAGTTGTGTTTGTGGACGAAGTACCGAAAGGTCTTACCGGAAAACTCGACGCAAGAAAAATCAGAGA
GATCCTCATAAAGGCCAAGAAGGGCGGAAAGTCCAAATTGTAAGAATTCTCCTATATCAGCAAAAGGAGT
AAAGGTTGCACATTCCGCCTATAGCTTGAGGTCTAGCCCGAGACGTAGTAATCCGAGTCCGTCTTTAGTT
TACTAGTGATATTAATCCTGTGTTGTAGTCTAAACCGTTTAAAGCTTGTGCGTAAATCGTTAAGTTAAGA
AGCATCAACTGAAAATGCGTTTTATACAATTTTAAATCAACAGCATCAAAGGATTGCAGAACTATGGAAC
TTACTAAAACACATAATTTTAAAGTATAAATTATGAAATATTGTGAGATGACTCAAACGCTGGCCTTTCA
CATTGTTAGATTGGTCAGCTAAAACCCTACAATAATATATCCAAATGTAGATCAAAACGTATTTTAGAAA
CAATCAGTTAACATGAAATCGTATAGGATCGTAAGGCTACAAGTGATTCTAAAATCTCAATTAACCAACA
AATGCATTTTCTAAAATTTAAAGGGAACCCAAAAGTATCAAAAGGCTAAATATATATAAAGTCAAGTCGA
CCGATGCCCTTGAGAGCCTTCAACCCAGTCAGCTCCTTCCGGTGGGCGCGGGGCATGACTATCGTCGCCG
CACTTATGACTGTCTTCTTTATCATGCAACTCGTAGGACAGGTGCCGGCAGCGCTCTGGGTCATTTTCGG
CGAGGACCGCTTTCGCTGGAGCGCGACGATGATCGGCCTGTCGCTTGCGGTATTCGGAATCTTGCACGCC
CTCGCTCAAGCCTTCGTCACTGGTCCCGCCACCAAACGTTTCGGCGAGAAGCAGGCCATTATCGCCGGCA
TGGCGGCCGACGCGCTGGGCTACGTCTTGCTGGCGTTCGCGACGCGAGGCTGGATGGCCTTCCCCATTAT
GATTCTTCTCGCTTCCGGCGGCATCGGGATGCCCGCGTTGCAGGCCATGCTGTCCAGGCAGGTAGATGAC
GACCATCAGGGACAGCTTCAAGGATCGCTCGCGGCTCTTACCAGCCAGCAAAAGGCCAGGAACCGTAAAA
AGGCCGCGTTGCTGGCGTTTTTCCATAGGCTCCGCCCCCCTGACGAGCATCACAAAAATCGACGCTCAAG
TCAGAGGTGGCGAAACCCGACAGGACTATAAAGATACCAGGCGTTTCCCCCTGGAAGCTCCCTCGTGCGC
TCTCCTGTTCCGACCCTGCCGCTTACCGGATACCTGTCCGCCTTTCTCCCTTCGGGAAGCGTGGCGCTTT
CTCAATGCTCACGCTGTAGGTATCTCAGTTCGGTGTAGGTCGTTCGCTCCAAGCTGGGCTGTGTGCACGA
ACCCCCCGTTCAGCCCGACCGCTGCGCCTTATCCGGTAACTATCGTCTTGAGTCCAACCCGGTAAGACAC
GACTTATCGCCACTGGCAGCAGCCACTGGTAACAGGATTAGCAGAGCGAGGTATGTAGGCGGTGCTACAG
AGTTCTTGAAGTGGTGGCCTAACTACGGCTACACTAGAAGGACAGTATTTGGTATCTGCGCTCTGCTGAA
GCCAGTTACCTTCGGAAAAAGAGTTGGTAGCTCTTGATCCGGCAAACAAACCACCGCTGGTAGCGGTGGT
TTTTTTGTTTGCAAGCAGCAGATTACGCGCAGAAAAAAAGGATCTCAAGAAGATCCTTTGATCTTTTCTA
CGGGGTCTGACGCTCAGTGGAACGAAAACTCACGTTAAGGGATTTTGGTCATGAGATTATCAAAAAGGAT
CTTCACCTAGATCCTTTTAAATTAAAAATGAAGTTTTAAATCAATCTAAAGTATATATGAGTAAACTTGG
TCTGACAGTTACCAATGCTTAATCAGTGAGGCACCTATCTCAGCGATCTGTCTATTTCGTTCATCCATAG
TTGCCTGACTCCCCGTCGTGTAGATAACTACGATACGGGAGGGCTTACCATCTGGCCCCAGTGCTGCAAT
GATACCGCGAGACCCACGCTCACCGGCTCCAGATTTATCAGCAATAAACCAGCCAGCCGGAAGGGCCGAG
CGCAGAAGTGGTCCTGCAACTTTATCCGCCTCCATCCAGTCTATTAATTGTTGCCGGGAAGCTAGAGTAA
GTAGTTCGCCAGTTAATAGTTTGCGCAACGTTGTTGCCATTGCTGCAGGCATCGTGGTGTCACGCTCGTC
GTTTGGTATGGCTTCATTCAGCTCCGGTTCCCAACGATCAAGGCGAGTTACATGATCCCCCATGTTGTGC
AAAAAAGCGGTTAGCTCCTTCGGTCCTCCGATCGTTGTCAGAAGTAAGTTGGCCGCAGTGTTATCACTCA
TGGTTATGGCAGCACTGCATAATTCTCTTACTGTCATGCCATCCGTAAGATGCTTTTCTGTGACTGGTGA
GTACTCAACCAAGTCATTCTGAGAATAGTGTATGCGGCGACCGAGTTGCTCTTGCCCGGCGTCAACACGG
GATAATACCGCGCCACATAGCAGAACTTTAAAAGTGCTCATCATTGGAAAACGTTCTTCGGGGCGAAAAC
TCTCAAGGATCTTACCGCTGTTGAGATCCAGTTCGATGTAACCCACTCGTGCACCCAACTGATCTTCAGC
ATCTTTTACTTTCACCAGCGTTTCTGGGTGAGCAAAAACAGGAAGGCAAAATGCCGCAAAAAAGGGAATA
AGGGCGACACGGAAATGTTGAATACTCATACTCTTCCTTTTTCAATATTATTGAAGCATTTATCAGGGTT
ATTGTCTCATGAGCGGATACATATTTGAATGTATTTAGAAAAATAAACAAATAGGGGTTCCGCGCACATT
TCCCCGAAAAGTGCCACCTGACGTCTAAGAAACCATTATTATCATGACATTAACCTATAAAAATAGGCGT
ATCACGAGCCCTTTCGT
